>Addgene plasmid #90801 | NIN G12.3 gRNA | addgene full sequence | sequence record 183812 | Addgene NGS Result
CGCAAACCGCCTCTCCCCGCGCGTTGGCCGATTCATTAATGCAGCTGGCACGACAGGTTTCCCGACTGGA
AAGCGGGCAGTGAGCGCAACGCAATTAATGTGAGTTAGCTCACTCATTAGGCACCCCAGGCTTTACACTT
TATGCTTCCGGCTCGTATGTTGTGTGGAATTGTGAGCGGATAACAATTTCACACAGGAAACAGCTATGAC
CATGATTACGCCAAGCGCGCAATTAACCCTCACTAAAGGGAACAAAAGCTGGAGCTGCAAGCTTAATGTA
GTCTTATGCAATACTCTTGTAGTCTTGCAACATGGTAACGATGAGTTAGCAACATGCCTTACAAGGAGAG
AAAAAGCACCGTGCATGCCGATTGGTGGAAGTAAGGTGGTACGATCGTGCCTTATTAGGAAGGCAACAGA
CGGGTCTGACATGGATTGGACGAACCACTGAATTGCCGCATTGCAGAGATATTGTATTTAAGTGCCTAGC
TCGATACATAAACGGGTCTCTCTGGTTAGACCAGATCTGAGCCTGGGAGCTCTCTGGCTAACTAGGGAAC
CCACTGCTTAAGCCTCAATAAAGCTTGCCTTGAGTGCTTCAAGTAGTGTGTGCCCGTCTGTTGTGTGACT
CTGGTAACTAGAGATCCCTCAGACCCTTTTAGTCAGTGTGGAAAATCTCTAGCAGTGGCGCCCGAACAGG
GACTTGAAAGCGAAAGGGAAACCAGAGGAGCTCTCTCGACGCAGGACTCGGCTTGCTGAAGCGCGCACGG
CAAGAGGCGAGGGGCGGCGACTGGTGAGTACGCCAAAAATTTTGACTAGCGGAGGCTAGAAGGAGAGAGA
TGGGTGCGAGAGCGTCAGTATTAAGCGGGGGAGAATTAGATCGCGATGGGAAAAAATTCGGTTAAGGCCA
GGGGGAAAGAAAAAATATAAATTAAAACATATAGTATGGGCAAGCAGGGAGCTAGAACGATTCGCAGTTA
ATCCTGGCCTGTTAGAAACATCAGAAGGCTGTAGACAAATACTGGGACAGCTACAACCATCCCTTCAGAC
AGGATCAGAAGAACTTAGATCATTATATAATACAGTAGCAACCCTCTATTGTGTGCATCAAAGGATAGAG
ATAAAAGACACCAAGGAAGCTTTAGACAAGATAGAGGAAGAGCAAAACAAAAGTAAGACCACCGCACAGC
AAGCGGCCGCTGATCTTCAGACCTGGAGGAGGAGATATGAGGGACAATTGGAGAAGTGAATTATATAAAT
ATAAAGTAGTAAAAATTGAACCATTAGGAGTAGCACCCACCAAGGCAAAGAGAAGAGTGGTGCAGAGAGA
AAAAAGAGCAGTGGGAATAGGAGCTTTGTTCCTTGGGTTCTTGGGAGCAGCAGGAAGCACTATGGGCGCA
GCGTCAATGACGCTGACGGTACAGGCCAGACAATTATTGTCTGGTATAGTGCAGCAGCAGAACAATTTGC
TGAGGGCTATTGAGGCGCAACAGCATCTGTTGCAACTCACAGTCTGGGGCATCAAGCAGCTCCAGGCAAG
AATCCTGGCTGTGGAAAGATACCTAAAGGATCAACAGCTCCTGGGGATTTGGGGTTGCTCTGGAAAACTC
ATTTGCACCACTGCTGTGCCTTGGAATGCTAGTTGGAGTAATAAATCTCTGGAACAGATTTGGAATCACA
CGACCTGGATGGAGTGGGACAGAGAAATTAACAATTACACAAGCTTAATACACTCCTTAATTGAAGAATC
GCAAAACCAGCAAGAAAAGAATGAACAAGAATTATTGGAATTAGATAAATGGGCAAGTTTGTGGAATTGG
TTTAACATAACAAATTGGCTGTGGTATATAAAATTATTCATAATGATAGTAGGAGGCTTGGTAGGTTTAA
GAATAGTTTTTGCTGTACTTTCTATAGTGAATAGAGTTAGGCAGGGATATTCACCATTATCGTTTCAGAC
CCACCTCCCAACCCCGAGGGGACCCAGAGAGGGCCTATTTCCCATGATTCCTTCATATTTGCATATACGA
TACAAGGCTGTTAGAGAGATAATTAGAATTAATTTGACTGTAAACACAAAGATATTAGTACAAAATACGT
GACGTAGAAAGTAATAATTTCTTGGGTAGTTTGCAGTTTTAAAATTATGTTTTAAAATGGACTATCATAT
GCTTACCGTAACTTGAAAGTATTTCGATTTCTTGGCTTTATATATCTTGTGGAAAGGACGAAACACCGCG
AGTTCCAAGAGTCCGTGGGTTTAAGAGCTATGCTGGAAACAGCATAGCAAGTTTAAATAAGGCTAGTCCG
TTATCAACTTGAAAAAGTGGCACCGAGTCGGTGCTTTTTTTGAATTCTAGATCTTGAGACAAATGGCAGT
ATTCATCCACAATTTTAAAAGAAAAGGGGGGATTGGGGGGTACAGTGCAGGGGAAAGAATAGTAGACATA
ATAGCAACAGACATACAAACTAAAGAATTACAAAAACAAATTACAAAAATTCAAAATTTTCGGGTTTATT
ACAGGGACAGCAGAGATCCACTTTGGCGCCGGCTCGAGTGGCTCCGGTGCCCGTCAGTGGGCAGAGCGCA
CATCGCCCACAGTCCCCGAGAAGTTGGGGGGAGGGGTCGGCAATTGAACCGGTGCCTAGAGAAGGTGGCG
CGGGGTAAACTGGGAAAGTGATGTCGTGTACTGGCTCCGCCTTTTTCCCGAGGGTGGGGGAGAACCGTAT
ATAAGTGCAGTAGTCGCCGTGAACGTTCTTTTTCGCAACGGGTTTGCCGCCAGAACACAGGTGTCGTGAC
GCGGGATCCGCCACCATGACCGAGTACAAGCCCACGGTGCGCCTCGCCACCCGCGACGACGTCCCCAGGG
CCGTACGCACCCTCGCCGCCGCGTTCGCCGACTACCCCGCCACGCGCCACACCGTCGATCCGGACCGCCA
CATCGAGCGGGTCACCGAGCTGCAAGAACTCTTCCTCACGCGCGTCGGGCTCGACATCGGCAAGGTGTGG
GTCGCGGACGACGGCGCCGCGGTGGCGGTCTGGACCACGCCGGAGAGCGTCGAAGCGGGGGCGGTGTTCG
CCGAGATCGGCCCGCGCATGGCCGAGTTGAGCGGTTCCCGGCTGGCCGCGCAGCAACAGATGGAAGGCCT
CCTGGCGCCGCACCGGCCCAAGGAGCCCGCGTGGTTCCTGGCCACCGTCGGAGTCTCGCCCGACCACCAG
GGCAAGGGTCTGGGCAGCGCCGTCGTGCTCCCCGGAGTGGAGGCGGCCGAGCGCGCCGGGGTGCCCGCCT
TCCTGGAGACCTCCGCGCCCCGCAACCTCCCCTTCTACGAGCGGCTCGGCTTCACCGTCACCGCCGACGT
CGAGGTGCCCGAAGGACCGCGCACCTGGTGCATGACCCGCAAGCCCGGTGCCTGAACGCGTTAAGTCGAC
AATCAACCTCTGGATTACAAAATTTGTGAAAGATTGACTGGTATTCTTAACTATGTTGCTCCTTTTACGC
TATGTGGATACGCTGCTTTAATGCCTTTGTATCATGCTATTGCTTCCCGTATGGCTTTCATTTTCTCCTC
CTTGTATAAATCCTGGTTGCTGTCTCTTTATGAGGAGTTGTGGCCCGTTGTCAGGCAACGTGGCGTGGTG
TGCACTGTGTTTGCTGACGCAACCCCCACTGGTTGGGGCATTGCCACCACCTGTCAGCTCCTTTCCGGGA
CTTTCGCTTTCCCCCTCCCTATTGCCACGGCGGAACTCATCGCCGCCTGCCTTGCCCGCTGCTGGACAGG
GGCTCGGCTGTTGGGCACTGACAATTCCGTGGTGTTGTCGGGGAAATCATCGTCCTTTCCTTGGCTGCTC
GCCTGTGTTGCCACCTGGATTCTGCGCGGGACGTCCTTCTGCTACGTCCCTTCGGCCCTCAATCCAGCGG
ACCTTCCTTCCCGCGGCCTGCTGCCGGCTCTGCGGCCTCTTCCGCGTCTTCGCCTTCGCCCTCAGACGAG
TCGGATCTCCCTTTGGGCCGCCTCCCCGCGTCGACTTTAAGACCAATGACTTACAAGGCAGCTGTAGATC
TTAGCCACTTTTTAAAAGAAAAGGGGGGACTGGAAGGGCTAATTCACTCCCAACGAAGACAAGATCTGCT
TTTTGCTTGTACTGGGTCTCTCTGGTTAGACCAGATCTGAGCCTGGGAGCTCTCTGGCTAACTAGGGAAC
CCACTGCTTAAGCCTCAATAAAGCTTGCCTTGAGTGCTTCAAGTAGTGTGTGCCCGTCTGTTGTGTGACT
CTGGTAACTAGAGATCCCTCAGACCCTTTTAGTCAGTGTGGAAAATCTCTAGCAGTACGTATAGTAGTTC
ATGTCATCTTATTATTCAGTATTTATAACTTGCAAAGAAATGAATATCAGAGAGTGAGAGGAACTTGTTT
ATTGCAGCTTATAATGGTTACAAATAAAGCAATAGCATCACAAATTTCACAAATAAAGCATTTTTTTCAC
TGCATTCTAGTTGTGGTTTGTCCAAACTCATCAATGTATCTTATCATGTCTGGCTCTAGCTATCCCGCCC
CTAACTCCGCCCATCCCGCCCCTAACTCCGCCCAGTTCCGCCCATTCTCCGCCCCATGGCTGACTAATTT
TTTTTATTTATGCAGAGGCCGAGGCCGCCTCGGCCTCTGAGCTATTCCAGAAGTAGTGAGGAGGCTTTTT
TGGAGGCCTAGGGACGTACCCAATTCGCCCTATAGTGAGTCGTATTACGCGCGCTCACTGGCCGTCGTTT
TACAACGTCGTGACTGGGAAAACCCTGGCGTTACCCAACTTAATCGCCTTGCAGCACATCCCCCTTTCGC
CAGCTGGCGTAATAGCGAAGAGGCCCGCACCGATCGCCCTTCCCAACAGTTGCGCAGCCTGAATGGCGAA
TGGG
[124 nt withheld, positions 4905-5028]
C
[91 nt withheld, positions 5030-5120]
A
[49 nt withheld, positions 5122-5170]
CCTTTGACGTTGGAGTCCACGTTCTTT
[37 nt withheld, positions 5198-5234]
ACCCTATCTCGGTCTATTCTTTTGATTTATAAGGGATTTTGCCGATTTCGGCCTATTGGTTAAAAAATGA
GCTGATTTAACAAAAATTTAACGCGAATTTTAACAAAATATTAACGCTTACAATTTAGGTGGCACTTTTC
GGGGAAATGTGCGCGGAACCCCTATTTGTTTATTTTTCTAAATACATTCAAATATGTATCCGCTCATGAG
ACAATAACCCTGATAAATGCTTCAATAATATTGAAAAAGGAAGAGTATGAGTATTCAACATTTCCGTGTC
GCCCTTATTCCCTTTTTTGCGGCATTTTGCCTTCCTGTTTTTGCTCACCCAGAAACGCTGGTGAAAGTAA
AAGATGCTGAAGATCAGTTGGGTGCACGAGTGGGTTACATCGAACTGGATCTCAACAGCGGTAAGATCCT
TGAGAGTTTTCGCCCCGAAGAACGTTTTCCAATGATGAGCACTTTTAAAGTTCTGCTATGTGGCGCGGTA
TTATCCCGTATTGACGCCGGGCAAGAGCAACTCGGTCGCCGCATACACTATTCTCAGAATGACTTGGTTG
AGTACTCACCAGTCACAGAAAAGCATCTTACGGATGGCATGACAGTAAGAGAATTATGCAGTGCTGCCAT
AACCATGAGTGATAACACTGCGGCCAACTTACTTCTGACAACGATCGGAGGACCGAAGGAGCTAACCGCT
TTTTTGCACAACATGGGGGATCATGTAACTCGCCTTGATCGTTGGGAACCGGAGCTGAATGAAGCCATAC
CAAACGACGAGCGTGACACCACGATGCCTGTAGCAATGGCAACAACGTTGCGCAAACTATTAACTGGCGA
ACTACTTACTCTAGCTTCCCGGCAACAATTAATAGACTGGATGGAGGCGGATAAAGTTGCAGGACCACTT
CTGCGCTCGGCCCTTCCGGCTGGCTGGTTTATTGCTGATAAATCTGGAGCCGGTGAGCGTGGGTCTCGCG
GTATCATTGCAGCACTGGGGCCAGATGGTAAGCCCTCCCGTATCGTAGTTATCTACACGACGGGGAGTCA
GGCAACTATGGATGAACGAAATAGACAGATCGCTGAGATAGGTGCCTCACTGATTAAGCATTGGTAACTG
TCAGACCAAGTTTACTCATATATACTTTAGATTGATTTAAAACTTCATTTTTAATTTAAAAGGATCTAGG
TGAAGATCCTTTTTGATAATCTCATGACCAAAATCCCTTAACGTGAGTTTTCGTTCCACTGAGCGTCAGA
CCCCGTAGAAAAGATCAAAGGATCTTCTTGAGATCCTTTTTTTCTGCGCGTAATCTGCTGCTTGCAAACA
AAAAAACCACCGCTACCAGCGGTGGTTTGTTTGCCGGATCAAGAGCTACCAACTCTTTTTCCGAAGGTAA
CTGGCTTCAGCAGAGCGCAGATACCAAATACTGTTCTTCTAGTGTAGCCGTAGTTAGGCCACCACTTCAA
GAACTCTGTAGCACCGCCTACATACCTCGCTCTGCTAATCCTGTTACCAGTGGCTGCTGCCAGTGGCGAT
AAGTCGTGTCTTACCGGGTTGGACTCAAGACGATAGTTACCGGATAAGGCGCAGCGGTCGGGCTGAACGG
GGGGTTCGTGCACACAGCCCAGCTTGGAGCGAACGACCTACACCGAACTGAGATACCTACAGCGTGAGCT
ATGAGAAAGCGCCACGCTTCCCGAAGGGAGAAAGGCGGACAGGTATCCGGTAAGCGGCAGGGTCGGAACA
GGAGAGCGCACGAGGGAGCTTCCAGGGGGAAACGCCTGGTATCTTTATAGTCCTGTCGGGTTTCGCCACC
TCTGACTTGAGCGTCGATTTTTGTGATGCTCGTCAGGGGGGCGGAGCCTATGGAAAAACGCCAGCAACGC
GGCCTTTTTACGGTTCCTGGCCTTTTGCTGGCCTTTTGCTCACATGTTCTTTCCTGCGTTATCCCCTGAT
TCTGTGGATAACCGTATTACCGCCTTTGAGTGAGCTGATACCGCTCGCCGCAGCCGAACGACCGAGCGCA
GCGAGTCAGTGAGCGAGGAAGCGGAAGAGCGCCCAATA
Features (pLannotate 1.2.2; 27 found; start..end, strand, type, name):
     96..117     +  protein_bind   CAP binding site: CAP binding activates transcription in the presence of cAMP. E. coli catabolite activator protein
    132..162     +  promoter       lac promoter: promoter for the E. coli lac operon
    170..186     +  protein_bind   lac operator: The lac repressor binds to the lac operator to inhibit transcription in E. coli. This inhibition can be relieved by adding lactose or isopropyl-β-D-thiogalactopyranoside (IPTG). lac repressor encoded by lacI
    231..249     +  promoter       T3 promoter: promoter for bacteriophage T3 RNA polymerase
    277..503     +  promoter       RSV promoter: Rous sarcoma virus enhancer/promoter
    504..684     +  LTR            5' LTR (truncated): truncated 5' long terminal repeat (LTR) from HIV-1
    731..856     +  misc_feature   HIV-1 Ψ: packaging signal of human immunodeficiency virus type 1
    840..1203    +  CDS            HIV-1 gag (fragment): gag protein from human immunodeficiency virus 1; gag
   1349..1582    +  misc_feature   RRE: The Rev response element (RRE) of HIV-1 allows for Rev-dependent mRNA export from the nucleus to the cytoplasm.
   1959..1985    +  CDS            Rev (fragment): human immunodeficiency virus 1 (HIV-1) Rev protein; rev; enhances nuclear export of unspliced and incompletely spliced viral mRNAs
   1989..2229    +  promoter       U6 promoter: RNA polymerase III promoter for human U6 snRNA
   2277..2344    +  misc_RNA       tracrRNA (fragment): trans-activating CRISPR RNA for the Streptococcus pyogenes CRISPR/Cas9 system
   2393..2510    +  misc_feature   cPPT/CTS: central polypurine tract and central termination sequence of HIV-1
   2579..2790    +  promoter       EF-1α core promoter: core promoter for human elongation factor EF-1α
   2816..3415    +  CDS            PuroR (fragment): puromycin N-acetyltransferase; pac from Streptomyces; confers resistance to puromycin
   3431..4019    +  misc_feature   WPRE: woodchuck hepatitis virus posttranscriptional regulatory element
   4070..4089    +  misc_feature   cPPT/CTS (fragment): central polypurine tract and central termination sequence of HIV-1
   4091..4324    +  LTR            3' LTR (ΔU3): self-inactivating 3' long terminal repeat (LTR) from HIV-1
   4402..4523    +  polyA_signal   SV40 poly(A) signal: SV40 polyadenylation signal
   4563..4698    +  rep_origin     SV40 ori: SV40 origin of replication
   4719..4737    -  promoter       T7 promoter: promoter for bacteriophage T7 RNA polymerase
   4745..4900    +  CDS            lacZα (fragment): LacZα fragment of β-galactosidase; lacZ fragment
   4905..5333    +  rep_origin     f1 ori (sequence partly withheld): f1 bacteriophage origin of replication; arrow indicates direction of (+) strand synthesis
   5386..5490    +  promoter       AmpR promoter: bla
   5491..6351    +  CDS            AmpR: β-lactamase; bla; confers resistance to ampicillin, carbenicillin, and related antibiotics
   6522..7110    +  rep_origin     ori: high-copy-number ColE1/pMB1/pBR322/pUC origin of replication
   7293..83      +  CDS            lacI (fragment) (across the origin): lac repressor; lacI; The lac repressor binds to the lac operator to inhibit transcription in E. coli. This inhibition can be relieved by adding lactose or isopropyl-β-D-thiogalactopyranoside (IPTG).
