[The description below was written by a language model from this plasmid's Addgene catalogue record and pLannotate feature annotations shown in this document.]
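Description:
NIN G12.3 gRNA is a third-generation lentiviral CRISPR guide plasmid built on the pLenti-sgRNA backbone and designed to target the human NIN gene. It is propagated in E. coli through a high-copy ColE1/pUC-type origin with ampicillin selection (AmpR/β-lactamase). The backbone also carries an f1 origin, an SV40 origin and leftover lac/lacZα cloning-vector fragments. The catalogue gives the empty backbone as 9,151 bp, whereas the sequenced plasmid is 7,302 nt. This would fit loss of a stuffer fragment when the guide was inserted between the two BsmBI sites, which were destroyed during cloning, but the record does not explain the difference.

The transfer cassette runs from a chimeric RSV promoter/truncated HIV-1 5' LTR, which makes genomic RNA production Tat-independent, to a self-inactivating ΔU3 3' LTR followed by an SV40 polyadenylation signal. Between the LTRs lie the Ψ packaging signal with a partial gag sequence, the RRE for Rev-dependent nuclear export, and a cPPT/CTS. Two expression units are carried as payload. A human U6 RNA polymerase III promoter drives the NIN-specific spacer fused to the Streptococcus pyogenes Cas9 guide scaffold (annotated as a tracrRNA fragment). An EF-1α core promoter drives puromycin N-acetyltransferase for selection of transduced mammalian cells, and a downstream WPRE enhances transcript expression. No Cas9 coding sequence is annotated, so the nuclease must be supplied separately, for example by a Cas9-expressing cell line. The plasmid belongs to a guide series (pKMKO) used for a large-scale analysis of CRISPR/Cas9 knockouts of cell-cycle genes in human cells, here to disrupt NIN.
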