Addgene plasmid #90801: NIN G12.3 gRNA
Purpose: 3rd generation lentiviral gRNA plasmid targeting human NIN
Depositing lab: Iain Cheeseman. Depositing organization: Whitehead Institute for Biomedical Research. Publication: Large-Scale Analysis of CRISPR/Cas9 Cell-Cycle Knockouts Reveals the Diversity of p53-Dependent Responses to Cell-Cycle Defects. McKinley KL, Cheeseman IM. Dev Cell. 2017 Feb 27;40(4):405-420.e2. doi: 10.1016/j.devcel.2017.01.012. Epub 2017 Feb 16. PubMed 28216383.
Backbone
  Vector backbone: pLenti-sgRNA
  Backbone manufacturer: Eric Lander & David Sabatini labs (Addgene plasmid #71409)
  Backbone size w/o insert (bp): 9151
  Vector type: Lentiviral, CRISPR
  Selectable markers: Puromycin
Growth in bacteria
  Bacterial resistance: Ampicillin, 100 μg/mL
  Growth temperature: 37°C
  Growth strain: NEB Stable
  Copy number: Unknown
Gene/Insert
  Gene/Insert name: NIN (Guide Designation G12.3) (alt name: pKMKO series)
  gRNA/shRNA sequence: CACCgCGAGTTCCAAGAGTCCGTGG
  Species: H. sapiens (human)
  Promoter: U6
  Cloning method: Restriction Enzyme; 5′ cloning site BsmBI (destroyed during cloning); 3′ cloning site BsmBI (destroyed during cloning)
  Sequencing primers: 5′ hU6-F (5'-GAGGGCCTATTTCCCATGATT-3'); 3′ EF1a-R (5'-CACGGCGACTACTGCACTTA-3')
Terms and licenses: Academic/Nonprofit Terms; Industry Terms: Not Available to Industry
Depositor comments: Please note that gRNA target sequence listed is not strictly the 20nt spacer sequence, but also contains the 5' BsmBI overhang. For more information about knockout human cell lines generated using this plasmid, please see http://cellcycleknockouts.wi.mit.edu/ .
How to cite: NIN G12.3 gRNA was a gift from Iain Cheeseman (Addgene plasmid # 90801 ; http://n2t.net/addgene:90801 ; RRID:Addgene_90801)
